Addgene plasmid #53939: ADARB1_pCSdest
Depositing lab: Roger Reeves. Depositing organization: Johns Hopkins University and School of Medicine. Publication: Survey of Human Chromosome 21 Gene Expression Effects on Early Development in Danio rerio. Edie S, Zaghloul NA, Leitch CC, Klinedinst DK, Lebron J, Thole JF, McCallion AS, Katsanis N, Reeves RH. G3 (Bethesda). 2018 Jul 2;8(7):2215-2223. doi: 10.1534/g3.118.200144. PubMed 29760202.
Backbone
  Vector backbone: pCSDest
  Backbone manufacturer: Lawson Lab (Addgene Plasmid 22423)
  Backbone size w/o insert (bp): 4095
  Vector type: Mammalian Expression
Growth in bacteria
  Bacterial resistance: Ampicillin, 100 μg/mL
  Growth temperature: 37°C
  Growth strain: Top10
  Copy number: High Copy
Gene/Insert
  Gene/Insert name: ADARB1
  Species: H. sapiens (human)
  Insert size (bp): 2226
  Entrez Gene: ADARB1 (a.k.a. ADAR2, DRABA2, DRADA2, NEDHYMS, RED1)
  Promoter: SP6 and CMV
  Cloning method: Gateway Cloning
  Sequencing primers: 5′ CMV-F; 3′ EBV-Rev
Terms and licenses: Academic/Nonprofit Terms; Industry Terms
Depositor comments: BC065545
How to cite: ADARB1_pCSdest was a gift from Roger Reeves (Addgene plasmid # 53939 ; http://n2t.net/addgene:53939 ; RRID:Addgene_53939)
