[The description below was written by a language model from this plasmid's Addgene catalogue record.]
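Description:
ADARB1_pCSdest is a Gateway-derived expression clone in which the human ADARB1 coding sequence (also known as ADAR2 or RED1, a double-stranded RNA-specific adenosine deaminase involved in A-to-I RNA editing) has been recombined into the pCSDest destination vector. The backbone is about 4.1 kb without insert and the ADARB1 insert is about 2.2 kb. The depositor's comment cites a cDNA accession, which presumably identifies the source clone for the insert. The plasmid is catalogued as a mammalian expression vector, is maintained at high copy number in E. coli, and is selected with ampicillin. No feature table accompanies the record, so details such as the origin of replication, the polyadenylation signal and the recombination scars left by Gateway cloning are not stated. No epitope tags or reporter fusions are listed.

The insert sits downstream of two promoters, CMV and SP6, which give the construct two modes of use. The CMV promoter drives transcription by RNA polymerase II after transfection or injection of the DNA into vertebrate cells. The SP6 phage promoter allows in vitro transcription of ADARB1 mRNA from the plasmid template. This arrangement is typical of CS2-type vectors used for producing synthetic mRNA for embryo microinjection. The associated publication surveyed the effects of expressing human chromosome 21 genes on early zebrafish development. This indicates that the clone belongs to a set of chromosome 21 gene constructs made for overexpression screening in Danio rerio embryos. It would also suit general ADARB1 overexpression in cultured mammalian cells.
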