>Addgene plasmid #53939 | ADARB1_pCSdest | addgene partial sequence | sequence record 153913 | EBV-rev 5'-GTGGTTTGTCCAAACTCATC-3'
ACTCACTATAGTTCTAGAGGCTCGAGAGGATCACCACTTTGTACAAGAAAGCTGGGTTTCAGGGCGTGAG
TGAGAACTGGTCCTGCTCGGTGGGCTTCTCCACCCAGGCCCCCAGCCCCGCCTTGATGAAGGCTGTGAAC
AGACGCGCCTTGGCGGCCTGGTACTCCTTTGCCGCCAGCTTGGACTCATGGTACACGTTGGGTTTGGTAA
TCTTGGAGCGTAGTAAGTGGGAGGGAACCTTGCCGTGCACACGCATCCAGCGACAGTACAACGCGTGCTT
ACACAGGCGGGACGCGCGGCCCAGCTCATCCTTCCCAGTCGTGGCGTTGATGACCTCAATAGCGGAGTCG
CCTACCGTCCAGTTGACACTGAAGTTGGGGGCCTTCCCTGGCTGCCGTGCTTCTGCATTGCTGATGCCAC
TGAGCAAAGGCTTGTTGAGGGTGTAGAGAGGTGGCAGGTCCTCTATGTTGGAGATCCGCTGGTACATGGC
CCTGGAAAGGTGGTCCCCGTGGTAAAGGCTGCCCAGGATGATGCTCGAGAAGTAAATGGGCTCCACGAAA
ATGCTGAGCAGGGATCCCTGGATGCCCACCACGTTCCAGCGTGCAATCTTGTCACTGCAGGACATGGTGA
GCAGCCGCTCCCCTTGCAGCACCCCGTCCCACGTTTGGATGCTCGCATTGGAGCGCACTGGAATCGTCCC
CTCACCAGACTCTATTTTGGTCCGTAGCTGTCCTCTTGCTTTACGATTTGGGTGTCTATCTGCTGGTTCT
TCCAGGATTGGCTCATGTGGTGAGAAGATTCTGGCATCTCCACAGG
