>Addgene plasmid #53939 | ADARB1_pCSdest | addgene partial sequence | sequence record 153914 | CMV-F 5'-CGCAAATGGGCGGTAGGCGTG-3'
ACCGCCATTCTGCCTGGGGACGTCGGAGCAAGCTTGATTTAGGTGACACTATAGAATACAAGCTACTTGT
TCTTTTTGCAGGATCCCATCGATTCGAATTCAAGGATCACAAGTTTGTACAAAAAAGCAGGCACCATGGA
TATAGAAGATGAAGAAAACATGAGTTCCAGCAGCACTGATGTGAAGGAAAACCGCAATCTGGACAACGTG
TCCCCCAAGGATGGCAGCACACCTGGGCCTGGCGAGGGCTCTCAGCTCTCCAATGGGGGTGGTGGTGGCC
CCGGCAGAAAGCGGCCCCTGGAGGAGGGCAGCAATGGCCACTCCAAGTACCGCCTGAAGAAAAGGAGGAA
AACACCAGGGCCCGTCCTCCCCAAGAACGCCCTGATGCAGCTGAATGAGATCAAGCCTGGTTTGCAGTAC
ACACTCCTGTCCCAGACTGGGCCCGTGCACGCGCCTTTGTTTGTCATGTCTGTGGAGGTGAATGGCCAGG
TTTTTGAGGGCTCTGGTCCCACAAAGAAAAAGGCAAAACTCCATGCTGCTGAGAAGGCCTTGAGGTCTTT
CGTTCAGTTTCCTAATGCCTCTGAGGCCCACCTGGCCATGGGGAGGACCCTGTCTGTCAACACGGACTTC
ACATCTGACCAGGCCGACTTCCCTGACACGCTCTTCAATGGTTTTGAAACTCCTGACAAGGCGGAGCCTC
CCTTTTACGTGGGCTCCAATGGGGATGACTCCTTCAGTTCCAGCGGGGACCTCAGCTTGTCTGCTTCCCC
GGTGCCTGCCAGCCTAGCC
